>Addgene plasmid #126227 | pGWB14-LYX009 | addgene full sequence | sequence record 246263 | Addgene NGS Result
TCGGTCTTGCCTTGCTCGTCGGTGATGTACTTCACCAGCTCCGCGAAGTCGCTCTTCTTGATGGAGCGCA
TGGGGACGTGCTTGGCAATCACGCGCACCCCCCGGCCGTTTTAGCGGCTAAAAAAGTCATGGCTCTGCCC
TCGGGCGGACCACGCCCATCATGACCTTGCCAAGCTCGTCCTGCTTCTCTTCGATCTTCGCCAGCAGGGC
GAGGATCGTGGCATCACCGAACCGCGCCGTGCGCGGGTCGTCGGTGAGCCAGAGTTTCAGCAGGCCGCCC
AGGCGGCCCAGGTCGCCATTGATGCGGGCCAGCTCGCGGACGTGCTCATAGTCCACGACGCCCGTGATTT
TGTAGCCCTGGCCGACGGCCAGCAGGTAGGCCGACAGGCTCATGCCGGCCGCCGCCGCCTTTTCCTCAAT
CGCTCTTCGTTCGTCTGGAAGGCAGTACACCTTGATAGGTGGGCTGCCCTTCCTGGTTGGCTTGGTTTCA
TCAGCCATCCGCTTGCCCTCATCTGTTACGCCGGCGGTAGCCGGCCAGCCTCGCAGAGCAGGATTCCCGT
TGAGCACCGCCAGGTGCGAATAAGGGACAGTGAAGAAGGAACACCCGCTCGCGGGTGGGCCTACTTCACC
TATCCTGCCCGGCTGACGCCGTTGGATACACCAAGGAAAGTCTACACGAACCCTTTGGCAAAATCCTGTA
TATCGTGCGAAAAAGGATGGATATACCGAAAAAATCGCTATAATGACCCCGAAGCAGGGTTATGCAGCGG
AAAAGCGCCACGCTTCCCGAAGGGAGAAAGGCGGACAGGTATCCGGTAAGCGGCAGGGTCGGAACAGGAG
AGCGCACGAGGGAGCTTCCAGGGGGAAACGCCTGGTATCTTTATAGTCCTGTCGGGTTTCGCCACCTCTG
ACTTGAGCGTCGATTTTTGTGATGCTCGTCAGGGGGGCGGAGCCTATGGAAAAACGCCAGCAACGCGGCC
TTTTTACGGTTCCTGGCCTTTTGCTGGCCTTTTGCTCACATGTTCTTTCCTGCGTTATCCCCTGATTCTG
TGGATAACCGTATTACCGCCTTTGAGTGAGCTGATACCGCTCGCCGCAGCCGAACGACCGAGCGCAGCGA
GTCAGTGAGCGAGGAAGCGGAAGAGCGCCAGAAGGCCGCCAGAGAGGCCGAGCGCGGCCGTGAGGCTTGG
ACGCTAGGGCAGGGCATGAAAAAGCCCGTAGCGGGCTGCTACGGGCGTCTGACGCGGTGGAAAGGGGGAG
GGGATGTTGTCTACATGGCTCTGCTGTAGTGAGTGGGTTGCGCTCCGGCAGCGGTCCTGATCAATCGTCA
CCCTTTCTCGGTCCTTCAACGTTCCTGACAACGAGCCTCCTTTTCGCCAATCCATCGACAATCACCGCGA
GTCCCTGCTCGAACGCTGCGTCCGGACCGGCTTCGTCGAAGGCGTCTATCGCGGCCCGCAACAGCGGCGA
GAGCGGAGCCTGTTCAACGGTGCCGCCGCGCTCGCCGGCATCGCTGTCGCCGGCCTGCTCCTCAAGCACG
GCCCCAACAGTGAAGTAGCTGATTGTCATCAGCGCATTGACGGCGTCCCCGGCCGAAAAACCCGCCTCGC
AGAGGAAGCGAAGCTGCGCGTCGGCCGTTTCCATCTGCGGTGCGCCCGGTCGCGTGCCGGCATGGATGCG
CGCGCCATCGCGGTAGGCGAGCAGCGCCTGCCTGAAGCTGCGGGCATTCCCGATCAGAAATGAGCGCCAG
TCGTCGTCGGCTCTCGGCACCGAATGCGTATGATTCTCCGCCAGCATGGCTTCGGCCAGTGCGTCGAGCA
GCGCCCGCTTGTTCCTGAAGTGCCAGTAAAGCGCCGGCTGCTGAACCCCCAACCGTTCCGCCAGTTTGCG
TGTCGTCAGACCGTCTACGCCGACCTCGTTCAACAGGTCCAGGGCGGCACGGATCACTGTATTCGGCTGC
AACTTTGTCATGCTTGACACTTTATCACTGATAAACATAATATGTCCACCAACTTATCAGTGATAAAGAA
TCCGCGCGTTCAATCGGACCAGCGGAGGCTGGTCCGGAGGCCAGACGTGAAACCCAACATACCCCTGATC
GTAATTCTGAGCACTGTCGCGCTCGACGCTGTCGGCATCGGCCTGATTATGCCGGTGCTGCCGGGCCTCC
TGCGCGATCTGGTTCACTCGAACGACGTCACCGCCCACTATGGCATTCTGCTGGCGCTGTATGCGTTGGT
GCAATTTGCCTGCGCACCTGTGCTGGGCGCGCTGTCGGATCGTTTCGGGCGGCGGCCAATCTTGCTCGTC
TCGCTGGCCGGCGCCAGATCTGGGGAACCCTGTGGTTGGCATGCACATACAAATGGACGAACGGATAAAC
CTTTTCACGCCCTTTTAAATATCCGATTATTCTAATAAACGCTCTTTTCTCTTAGGTTTACCCGCCAATA
TATCCTGTCAAACACTGATAGTTTAAACGTTGCGATTAAGAATTCGAGCTCGGTACCCCCCTACTCCAAA
AATGTCAAAGATACAGTCTCAGAAGACCAAAGGGCTATTGAGACTTTTCAACAAAGGGTAATTTCGGGAA
ACCTCCTCGGATTCCATTGCCCAGCTATCTGTCACTTCATCGAAAGGACAGTAGAAAAGGAAGGTGGCTC
CTACAAATGCCATCATTGCGATAAAGGAAAGGCTATCATTCAAGATGCCTCTGCCGACAGTGGTCCCAAA
GATGGACCCCCACCCACGAGGAGCATCGTGGAAAAAGAAGACGTTCCAACCACGTCTTCAAAGCAAGTGG
ATTGATGTGACATCTCCACTGACGTAAGGGATGACGCACAATCCCACTATCCTTCGCAAGACCCTTCCTC
TATATAAGGAAGTTCATTTCATTTGGAGAGGACAGCCCAAGCTTCGACTCTAGAGGATCCCCTTAAATCG
ATATGGAACGAGCTATACAAGGAAACGACGCTAGGGAACAAGCTAACAGTGAACGTTGGGATGGAGGATC
AGGAGGTACCACTTCTCCCTTCAAACTTCCTGACGAAAGTCCGAGTTGGACTGAGTGGCGGCTACATAAC
GATGAGACGAATTCGAATCAAGATAATCCCCTTGGTTTCAAGGAAAGCTGGGGTTTCGGGAAAGTTGTAT
TTAAGAGATATCTCAGATACGACAGGACGGAAGCTTCACTGCACAGAGTCCTTGGATCTTGGACGGGAGA
TTCGGTTAACTATGCAGCATCTCGATTTTTCGGTTTCGACCAGATCGGATGTACCTATAGTATTCGGTTT
CGAGGAGTTAGTATCACCGTTTCTGGAGGGTCTCGAACTCTTCAGCATCTCTGTGAGATGGCAATTCGGT
CTAAGCAAGAACTGCTACAGCTTGCCCCAATCGAAGTGGAAAGTAATGTATCAAGAGGATGCCCTGAAGG
TACTCAAACCTTCGAAAAAGAAAGCGAGTAAGTCGAGGGCGAGCTCGAATTCGGTACGCTGAAATCACCA
GTCTCTCTCTACAAATCTATCTCTCTCTATTTTCTCCATAAATAATGTGTGAGTAGTTTCCCGATAAGGG
AAATTAGGGTTCTTATAGGGTTTCGCTCATGTGTTGAGCATATAAGAAACCCTTAGTATGTATTTGTATT
TGTAAAATACTTCTATCAATAAAATTTCTAATTCCTAAAACCAAAATCCAGTACTAAAATCCAGATCTCC
CTGCAGGTCCCCAGATTAGCCTTTTCAATTTCAGAAAGAATGCTAACCCACAGATGGTTAGAGAGGCTTA
CGCAGCAGGTCTCATCAAGACGATCTACCCGAGCAATAATCTCCAGGAAATCAAATACCTTCCCAAGAAG
GTTAAAGATGCAGTCAAAAGATTCAGGACTAACTGCATCAAGAACACAGAGAAAGATATATTTCTCAAGA
TCAGAAGTACTATTCCAGTATGGACGATTCAAGGCTTGCTTCACAAACCAAGGCAAGTAATAGAGATTGG
AGTCTCTAAAAAGGTAGTTCCCACTGAATCAAAGGCCATGGAGTCAAAGATTCAAATAGAGGACCTAACA
GAACTCGCCGTAAAGACTGGCGAACAGTTCATACAGAGTCTCTTACGACTCAATGACAAGAAGAAAATCT
TCGTCAACATGGTGGAGCACGACACACTTGTCTACTCCAAAAATATCAAAGATACAGTCTCAGAAGACCA
AAGGGCAATTGAGACTTTTCAACAAAGGGTAATATCCGGAAACCTCCTCGGATTCCATTGCCCAGCTATC
TGTCACTTTATTGTGAAGATAGTGGAAAAGGAAGGTGGCTCCTACAAATGCCATCATTGCGATAAAGGAA
AGGCCATCGTTGAAGATGCCTCTGCCGACAGTGGTCCCAAAGATGGACCCCCACCCACGAGGAGCATCGT
GGAAAAAGAAGACGTTCCAACCACGTCTTCAAAGCAAGTGGATTGATGTGATATCTCCACTGACGTAAGG
GATGACGCACAATCCCACTATCCTTCGCAAGACCCTTCCTCTATATAAGGAAGTTCATTTCATTTGGAGA
GAACACGGGGGACTCTAGAGTTATCAACAAGTTTGTACAAAAAAGCAGGCTCCACCACTAGTATGGATTC
TTCTTGTTCTTCTCATTTTTTCTATCCTATGAATTCTGATCTTTCTTCTGATTCTTCTTGGGAATGGTCC
ACTTTAAACTCAACTAATTCTCTTCCTTTTAACCTTAACGATTCCGAAGAAATGCTTCTTTTTGGTGTTC
TTACTAACGCAGCTCAAGAAACAACGTCGGAAACAGTTACCTCGTACCATGTTAAGGAAGAGGAAGTTAG
TTCAAAATCTAAGGTTGTAAAAGAAATTGAAGAAAAACCGGCCAAGGAGAAGTCGTTTCGCGGCGTTAGA
AGGCGGCCGTGGGGAAAATTCGCGGCGGAGATAAGGGATTCTACTAGGAATGGTGTTAGGGTATGGTTAG
GGACATTTGATAGTCCAGAGGCAGCTGCTTTAGCGTATGATCAAGCCGCTTTTTCAATACGGGGTACATC
AGCAATCTTGAATTTTCCTGTGGAAACAGTTCAAGAATCGCTACGTGACATGAAATGCCACGTGGATGAA
GACGGTTCTCCTGTAGTGGCGCTGAAGAAGCGCCACTCAATGAGGAAGAGGAGCTTGAATTCCAAGAACA
ACAGTAATAGTAAAGTTGTGAGGGAAGTAAAAATGGAGAATGTAAATGTTGTAGTATTTGAAGATTTGGG
GGCTGATTATTTGGAACAACTTTTGAGTAGTAGTTCAAGTGATCAAAGTAGTTGTAATGAAGCTTTTCTA
CCATGGCCCGGGGACCCAGCTTTCTTGTACAAAGTGGTTGATAACAGCGGGTTAATTAACATCTTTTACC
CATACGATGTTCCTGACTATGCGGGCTATCCCTATGACGTCCCGGACTATGCAGGATCCTATCCATATGA
CGTTCCAGATTACGCTGCTCAGTGCAGCGCTTAGAGCTCGAATTTCCCCGATCGTTCAAACATTTGGCAA
TAAAGTTTCTTAAGATTGAATCCTGTTGCCGGTCTTGCGATGATTATCATATAATTTCTGTTGAATTACG
TTAAGCATGTAATAATTAACATGTAATGCATGACGTTATTTATGAGATGGGTTTTTATGATTAGAGTCCC
GCAATTATACATTTAATACGCGATAGAAAACAAAATATAGCGCGCAAACTAGGATAAATTATCGCGCGCG
GTGTCATCTATGTTACTAGATCGGGAATTAGCTTCATCAACGCAAGACATGCGCACGACCGTCTGACAGG
AGAGGAATTTCCGACGAGCACAGAAAGGACTTGCTCTTGGACGTAGGCCTATTTCTCAGGCACATGTATC
AAGTGTTCGGACGTGGGTTTTCGATGGTGTATCAGCCGCCGCCAACTGGGAGATGAGGAGGCTTTCTTGG
GGGGCAGTCAGCAGTTCATTTCACAAGACAGAGGAACTTGTAAGGAGATGCACTGATTTATCTTGGCGCA
AACCAGCAGGACGAATTAGTGGGAATAGCCCGCGAATATCTAAGTTATGCCTGTCGGCATGAGCAGAAAC
TTCCAATTCGAAACAGTTTGGAGAGGTTGTTTTTGGGCATACCTTTTGTTAGTCAGCCTCTCGATTGCTC
ATCGTCATTACACAGTACCGAAGTTTGATCGATCTAGTAACATAGATGACACCGCGCGCGATAATTTATC
CTAGTTTGCGCGCTATATTTTGTTTTCTATCGCGTATTAAATGTATAATTGCGGGACTCTAATCATAAAA
ACCCATCTCATAAATAACGTCATGCATTACATGTTAATTATTACATGCTTAACGTAATTCAACAGAAATT
ATATGATAATCATCGCAAGACCGGCAACAGGATTCAATCTTAAGAAACTTTATTGCCAAATGTTTGAACG
ATCTGCTTCGACGCACTCCTTCTTTACTCCACCATCTCGTCCTTATTGAAAACGTGGGTAGCACCAAAAC
GAATCAAGTCGCTGGAACTGAAGTTACCAATCACGCTGGATGATTTGCCAGTTGGATTAATCTTGCCTTT
CCCCGCATGAATAATATTGATGAATGCATGCGTGAGGGGTATTTCGATTTTGGCAATAGCTGCAATTGCC
GCGACATCCTCCAACGAGCATAATTCTTCAGAAAAATAGCGATGTTCCATGTTGTCAGGGCATGCATGAT
GCACGTTATGAGGTGACGGTGCTAGGCAGTATTCCCTCAAAGTTTCATAGTCAGTATCATATTCATCATT
GCATTCCTGCAAGAGAGAATTGAGACGCAATCCACACGCTGCGGCAACCTTCCGGCGTTCGTGGTCTATT
TGCTCTTGGACGTTGCAAACGTAAGTGTTGGATCCCGGTCGGCATCTACTCTATTCCTTTGCCCTCGGAC
GAGTGCTGGGGCGTCGGTTTCCACTATCGGCGAGTACTTCTACACAGCCATCGGTCCAGACGGCCGCGCT
TCTGCGGGCGATTTGTGTACGCCCGACAGTCCCGGCTCCGGATCGGACGATTGCGTCGCATCGACCCTGC
GCCCAAGCTGCATCATCGAAATTGCCGTCAACCAAGCTCTGATAGAGTTGGTCAAGACCAATGCGGAGCA
TATACGCCCGGAGCCGCGGCGATCCTGCAAGCTCCGGATGCCTCCGCTCGAAGTAGCGCGTCTGCTGCTC
CATACAAGCCAACCACGGCCTCCAGAAGAAGATGTTGGCGACCTCGTATTGGGAATCCCCGAACATCGCC
TCGCTCCAGTCAATGACCGCTGTTATGCGGCCATTGTCCGTCAGGACATTGTTGGAGCCGAAATCCGCGT
GCACGAGGTGCCGGACTTCGGGGCAGTCCTCGGCCCAAAGCATCAGCTCATCGAGAGCCTGCGCGACGGA
CGCACTGACGGTGTCGTCCATCACAGTTTGCCAGTGATACACATGGGGATCAGCAATCGCGCATATGAAA
TCACGCCATGTAGTGTATTGACCGATTCCTTGCGGTCCGAATGGGCCGAACCCGCTCGTCTGGCTAAGAT
CGGCCGCAGCGATCGCATCCATGGCCTCCGCGACCGGCTGCAGAACAGCGGGCAGTTCGGTTTCAGGCAG
GTCTTGCAACGTGACACCCTGTGCACGGCGGGAGATGCAATAGGTCAGGCTCTCGCTGAATTCCCCAATG
TCAAGCACTTCCGGAATCGGGAGCGCGGCCGATGCAAAGTGCCGATAAACATAACGATCTTTGTAGAAAC
CATCGGCGCAGCTATTTACCCGCAGGACATATCCACGCCCTCCTACATCGAAGCTGAAAGCACGAGATTC
TTCGCCCTCCGAGAGCTGCATCAGGTCGGAGACGCTGTCGAACTTTTCGATCAGAAACTTCTCGACAGAC
GTCGCGGTGAGTTCAGGCTTTTTCATATCGGGGTCGTCCTCTCCAAATGAAATGAACTTCCTTATATAGA
GGAAGGGTCTTGCGAAGGATAGTGGGATTGTGCGTCATCCCTTACGTCAGTGGAGATATCACATCAATCC
ACTTGCTTTGAAGACGTGGTTGGAACGTCTTCTTTTTCCACGATGCTCCTCGTGGGTGGGGGTCCATCTT
TGGGACCACTGTCGGCAGAGGCATCTTGAACGATAGCCTTTCCTTTATCGCAATGATGGCATTTGTAGGT
GCCACCTTCCTTTTCTACTGTCCTTTTGATGAAGTGACAGATAGCTGGGCAATGGAATCCGAGGAGGTTT
CCCGATATTACCCTTTGTTGAAAAGTCTCAATAGCCCTTTGGTCTTCTGAGACTGTATCTTTGATATTCT
TGGAGTAGACGAGAGTGTCGTGCTCCACCATGTTGACGGATCTCTAGGACGCGTCGACGCGTCGACGCGT
CGACGCGTCGACGCGTCCTAGAAGCTAATTCACTGGCCGTCGTTTTACAACGTCGTGACTGGGAAAACCC
TGGCGTTACCCAACTTAATCGCCTTGCAGCACATCCCCCTTTCGCCAGCTGGCGTAATAGCGAAGAGGCC
CGCACCGATCGCCCTTCCCAACAGTTGCGCAGCCTGAATG
[44 nt withheld, positions 8581-8624]
C
[141 nt withheld, positions 8626-8766]
CCTTTGACGTTGGAGTCCACGTTCTTT
[37 nt withheld, positions 8794-8830]
ACCCTATCTCGGGCTATTCTTTTGATTTATAAGGGATTTTGCCGATTTCGGAACCACCATCAAACAGGAT
TTTCGCCTGCTGGGGCAAACCAGCGTGGACCGCTTGCTGCAACTCTCTCAGGGCCAGGCGGTGAAGGGCA
ATCAGCTGTTGCCCGTCTCACTGGTGAAAAGAAAAACCACCCCAGTACATTAAAAACGTCCGCAATGTGT
TATTAAGTTGTCTAAGCGTCAATTTGTTTACACCACAATATATCCTGCCACCAGCCAGCCAACAGCTCCC
CGACCGGCAGCTCGGCACAAAATCACCACTCGATACAGGCAGCCCATCAGTCCGGGACGGCGTCAGCGGG
AGAGCCGTTGTAAGGCGGCAGACTTTGCTCATGTTACCGATGCTATTCGGAAGAACGGCAACTAAGCTGC
CGGGTTTGAAACACGGATGATCTCGCGGAGGGTAGCATGTTGATTGTAACGATGACAGAGCGTTGCTGCC
TGTGATCAAATATCATCTCCCTCGCAGAGATCCGAATTATCAGCCTTCTTATTCATTTCTCGCTTAACCG
TGACAGGCTGTCGATCTTGAGAACTATGCCGACATAATAGGAAATCGCTGGATAAAGCCGCTGAGGAAGC
TGAGTGGCGCTATTTCTTTAGAAGTGAACGTTGACGATATCAACTCCCCTATCCATTGCTCACCGAATGG
TACAGGTCGGGGACCCGAAGTTCCGACTGTCGGCCTGATGCATCCCCGGCTGATCGACCCCAGATCTGGG
GCTGAGAAAGCCCAGTAAGGAAACAACTGTAGGTTCGAGTCGCGAGATCCCCCGGAACCAAAGGAAGTAG
GTTAAACCCGCTCCGATCAGGCCGAGCCACGCCAGGCCGAGAACATTGGTTCCTGTAGGCATCGGGATTG
GCGGATCAAACACTAAAGCTACTGGAACGAGCAGAAGTCCTCCGGCCGCCAGTTGCCAGGCGGTAAAGGT
GAGCAGAGGCACGGGAGGTTGCCACTTGCGGGTCAGCACGGTTCCGAACGCCATGGAAACCGCCCCCGCC
AGGCCCGCTGCGACGCCGACAGGATCTAGCGCTGCGTTTGGTGTCAACACCAACAGCGCCACGCCCGCAG
TTCCGCAAATAGCCCCCAGGACCGCCATCAATCGTATCGGGCTACCTAGCAGAGCGGCAGAGATGAACAC
GACCATCAGCGGCTGCACAGCGCCTACCGTCGCCGCGACCCCGCCCGGCAGGCGGTAGACCGAAATAAAC
AACAAGCTCCAGAATAGCGAAATATTAAGTGCGCCGAGGATGAAGATGCGCATCCACCAGATTCCCGTTG
GAATCTGTCGGACGATCATCACGAGCAATAAACCCGCCGGCAACGCCCGCAGCAGCATACCGGCGACCCC
TCGGCCTCGCTGTTCGGGCTCCACGAAAACGCCGGACAGATGCGCCTTGTGAGCGTCCTTGGGGCCGTCC
TCCTGTTTGAAGACCGACAGCCCAATGATCTCGCCGTCGATGTAGGCGCCGAATGCCACGGCATCTCGCA
ACCGTTCAGCGAACGCCTCCATGGGCTTTTTCTCCTCGTGCTCGTAAACGGACCCGAACATCTCTGGAGC
TTTCTTCAGGGCCGACAATCGGATCTCGCGGAAATCCTGCACGTCGGCCGCTCCAAGCCGTCGAATCTGA
GCCTTAATCACAATTGTCAATTTTAATCCTCTGTTTATCGGCAGTTCGTAGAGCGCGCCGTGCGTCCCGA
GCGATACTGAGCGAAGCAAGTGCGTCGAGCAGTGCCCGCTTGTTCCTGAAATGCCAGTAAAGCGCTGGCT
GCTGAACCCCCAGCCGGAACTGACCCCACAAGGCCCTAGCGTTTGCAATGCACCAGGTCATCATTGACCC
AGGCGTGTTCCACCAGGCCGCTGCCTCGCAACTCTTCGCAGGCTTCGCCGACCTGCTCGCGCCACTTCTT
CACGCGGGTGGAATCCGATCCGCACATGAGGCGGAAGGTTTCCAGCTTGAGCGGGTACGGCTCCCGGTGC
GAGCTGAAATAGTCGAACATCCGTCGGGCCGTCGGCGACAGCTTGCGGTACTTCTCCCATATGAATTTCG
TGTAGTGGTCGCCAGCAAACAGCACGACGATTTCCTCGTCGATCAGGACCTGGCAACGGGACGTTTTCTT
GCCACGGTCCAGGACGCGGAAGCGGTGCAGCAGCGACACCGATTCCAGGTGCCCAACGCGGTCGGACGTG
AAGCCCATCGCCGTCGCCTGTAGGCGCGACAGGCATTCCTCGGCCTTCGTGTAATACCGGCCATTGATCG
ACCAGCCCAGGTCCTGGCAAAGCTCGTAGAACGTGAAGGTGATCGGCTCGCCGATAGGGGTGCGCTTCGC
GTACTCCAACACCTGCTGCCACACCAGTTCGTCATCGTCGGCCCGCAGCTCGACGCCGGTGTAGGTGATC
TTCACGTCCTTGTTGACGTGGAAAATGACCTTGTTTTGCAGCGCCTCGCGCGGGATTTTCTTGTTGCGCG
TGGTGAACAGGGCAGAGCGGGCCGTGTCGTTTGGCATCGCTCGCATCGTGTCCGGCCACGGCGCAATATC
GAACAAGGAAAGCTGCATTTCCTTGATCTGCTGCTTCGTGTGTTTCAGCAACGCGGCCTGCTTGGCCTCG
CTGACCTGTTTTGCCAGGTCCTCGCCGGCGGTTTTTCGCTTCTTGGTCGTCATAGTTCCTCGCGTGTCGA
TGGTCATCGACTTCGCCAAACCTGCCGCCTCCTGTTCGAGACGACGCGAACGCTCCACGGCGGCCGATGG
CGCGGGCAGGGCAGGGGGAGCCAGTTGCACGCTGTCGCGCTCGATCTTGGCCGTAGCTTGCTGGACCATC
GAGCCGACGGACTGGAAGGTTTCGCGGGGCGCACGCATGACGGTGCGGCTTGCGATGGTTTCGGCATCCT
CGGCGGAAAACCCCGCGTCGATCAGTTCTTGCCTGTATGCCTTCCGGTCAAACGTCCGATTCATTCACCC
TCCTTGCGGGATTGCCCCGACTCACGCCGGGGCAATGTGCCCTTATTCCTGATTTGACCCGCCTGGTGCC
TTGGTGTCCAGATAATCCACCTTATCGGCAATGAAGTCGGTCCCGTAGACCGTCTGGCCGTCCTTCTCGT
ACTTGGTATTCCGAATCTTGCCCTGCACGAATACCAGCGACCCCTTGCCCAAATACTTGCCGTGGGCCTC
GGCCTGAGAGCCAAAACACTTGATGCGGAAGAAGTCGGTGCGCTCCTGCTTGTCGCCGGCATCGTTGCGC
CACATCTAGGTACTAAAACAATTCATCCAGTAAAATATAATATTTTATTTTCTCCCAATCAGGCTTGATC
CCCAGTAAGTCAAAAAATAGCTCGACATACTGTTCTTCCCCGATATCCTCCCTGATCGACCGGACGCAGA
AGGCAATGTCATACCACTTGTCCGCCCTGCCGCTTCTCCCAAGATCAATAAAGCCACTTACTTTGCCATC
TTTCACAAAGATGTTGCTGTCTCCCAGGTCGCCGTGGGAAAAGACAAGTTCCTCTTCGGGCTTTTCCGTC
TTTAAAAAATCATACAGCTCGCGCGGATCTTTAAATGGAGTGTCTTCTTCCCAGTTTTCGCAATCCACAT
CGGCCAGATCGTTATTCAGTAAGTAATCCAATTCGGCTAAGCGGCTGTCTAAGCTATTCGTATAGGGACA
ATCCGATATGTCGATGGAGTGAAAGAGCCTGATGCACTCCGCATACAGCTCGATAATCTTTTCAGGGCTT
TGTTCATCTTCATACTCTTCCGAGCAAAGGACGCCATCGGCCTCACTCATGAGCAGATTGCTCCAGCCAT
CATGCCGTTCAAAGTGCAGGACCTTTGGAACAGGCAGCTTTCCTTCCAGCCATAGCATCATGTCCTTTTC
CCGTTCCACATCATAGGTGGTCCCTTTATACCGGCTGTCCGTCATTTTTAAATATAGGTTTTCATTTTCT
CCCACCAGCTTATATACCTTAGCAGGAGACATTCCTTCCGTATCTTTTACGCAGCGGTATTTTTCGATCA
GTTTTTTCAATTCCGGTGATATTCTCATTTTAGCCATTTATTATTTCCTTCCTCTTTTCTACAGTATTTA
AAGATACCCCAAGAAGCTAATTATAACAAGACGAACTCCAATTCACTGTTCCTTGCATTCTAAAACCTTA
AATACCAGAAAACAGCTTTTTCAAAGTTGTTTTCAAAGTTGGCGTATAACATAGTATCGACGGAGCCGAT
TTTGAAACCACAATTATGGGTGATGCTGCCAACTTACTGATTTAGTGTATGATGGTGTTTTTGAGGTGCT
CCAGTGGCTTCTGTTTCTATCAGCTGTCCCTCCTGTTCAGCTACTGACGGGGTGGTGCGTAACGGCAAAA
GCACCGCCGGACATCAGCGCTATCTCTGCTCTCACTGCCGTAAAACATGGCAACTGCAGTTCACTTACAC
CGCTTCTCAACCCGGTACGCACCAGAAAATCATTGATATGGCCATGAATGGCGTTGGATGCCGGGCAACA
GCCCGCATTATGGGCGTTGGCCTCAACACGATTTTACGTCACTTAAAAAACTCAGGCCGCAGTCGGTAAC
CTCGCGCATACAGCCGGGCAGTGACGTCATCGTCTGCGCGGAAATGGACGAACAGTGGGGCTATGTCGGG
GCTAAATCGCGCCAGCGCTGGCTGTTTTACGCGTATGACAGTCTCCGGAAGACGGTTGTTGCGCACGTAT
TCGGTGAACGCACTATGGCGACGCTGGGGCGTCTTATGAGCCTGCTGTCACCCTTTGACGTGGTGATATG
GATGACGGATGGCTGGCCGCTGTATGAATCCCGCCTGAAGGGAAAGCTGCACGTAATCAGCAAGCGATAT
ACGCAGCGAATTGAGCGGCATAACCTGAATCTGAGGCAGCACCTGGCACGGCTGGGACGGAAGTCGCTGT
CGTTCTCAAAATCGGTGGAGCTGCATGACAAAGTCATCGGGCATTATCTGAACATAAAACACTATCAATA
AGTTGGAGTCATTACCCAATTATGATAGAATTTACAAGCTATAAGGTTATTGTCCTGGGTTTCAAGCATT
AGTCCATGCAAGTTTTTATGCTTTGCCCATTCTATAGATATATTGATAAGCGCGCTGCCTATGCCTTGCC
CCCTGAAATCCTTACATACGGCGATATCTTCTATATAAAAGATATATTATCTTATCAGTATTGTCAATAT
ATTCAAGGCAATCTGCCTCCTCATCCTCTTCATCCTCTTCGTCTTGGTAGCTTTTTAAATATGGCGCTTC
ATAGAGTAATTCTGTAAAGGTCCAATTCTCGTTTTCATACCTCGGTATAATCTTACCTATCACCTCAAAT
GGTTCGCTGGGTTTATCGCACCCCCGAACACGAGCACGGCACCCGCGACCACTATGCCAAGAATGCCCAA
GGTAAAAATTGCCGGCCCCGCCATGAAGTCCGTGAATGCCCCGACGGCCGAAGTGAAGGGCAGGCCGCCA
CCCAGGCCGCCGCCCTCACTGCCCGGCACCTGGTCGCTGAATGTCGATGCCAGCACCTGCGGCACGTCAA
TGCTTCCGGGCGTCGCGCTCGGGCTGATCGCCCATCCCGTTACTGCCCCGATCCCGGCAATGGCAAGGAC
TGCCAGCGCTGCCATTTTTGGGGTGAGGCCGTTCGCGGCCGAGGGGCGCAGCCCCTGGGGGGATGGGAGG
CCCGCGTTAGCGGGCCGGGAGGGTTCGAGAAGGGGGGGCACCCCCCTTCGGCGTGCGCGGTCACGCGCAC
AGGGCGCAGCCCTGGTTAAAAACAAGGTTTATAAATATTGGTTTAAAAGCAGGTTAAAAGACAGGTTAGC
GGTGGCCGAAAAACGGGCGGAAACCCTTGCAAATGCTGGATTTTCTGCCTGTGGACAGCCCCTCAAATGT
CAATAGGTGCGCCCCTCATCTGTCAGCACTCTGCCCCTCAAGTGTCAAGGATCGCGCCCCTCATCTGTCA
GTAGTCGCGCCCCTCAAGTGTCAATACCGCAGGGCACTTATCCCCAGGCTTGTCCACATCATCTGTGGGA
AACTCGCGTAAAATCAGGCGTTTTCGCCGATTTGCGAGGCTGGCCAGCTCCACGTCGCCGGCCGAAATCG
AGCCTGCCCCTCATCTGTCAACGCCGCGCCGGGTGAGTCGGCCCCTCAAGTGTCAACGTCCGCCCCTCAT
CTGTCAGTGAGGGCCAAGTTTTCCGCGAGGTATCCACAACGCCGGCGGCCGCGGTGTCTCGCACACGGCT
TCGACGGCGTTTCTGGCGCGTTTGCAGGGCCATAGACGGCCGCCAGCCCAGCGGCGAGGGCAACCAGCCC
GGTGAGCGTCGGAAAGGCGC
Features (pLannotate 1.2.2; 36 found; start..end, strand, type, name):
      3..89      -  CDS            traI (fragment): TRAI6_ECOLX - Experimental evidence at protein level: Swiss-Prot protein existence level 1. The initiation process of transfer DNA synthesis requires the interaction of at least three plasmid-specific components (TraH, I, and J) at the transfer origin resulting in the assembly of a specialised nucleoprotein complex - the relaxosome. Site- and strand-specific cleavage at the transfer origin is dependent on TraI and TraJ. From Escherichia coli.
    127..498     -  CDS            traJ: oriT-recognizing protein; traJ
    531..640     -  oriT           oriT: incP origin of transfer
    772..962     +  rep_origin     ori (fragment): high-copy-number ColE1/pMB1/pBR322/pUC origin of replication
   1321..1971    -  CDS            TetR: tetracycline resistance regulatory protein; tetR
   2077..2326    +  CDS            TcR (fragment): tetracycline efflux protein; tetA; confers resistance to tetracycline
   2436..2460    -  misc_feature   RB T-DNA repeat: right border repeat from nopaline C58 T-DNA
   2490..2508    +  misc_feature   MCS (fragment): pUC18/19 multiple cloning site
   2559..2904    +  promoter       CaMV 35S promoter: strong constitutive promoter from cauliflower mosaic virus
   2856..2902    +  promoter       minimal CaMV 35S promoter: minimal 35S promoter from cauliflower mosaic virus
   2914..2932    -  misc_feature   MCS (fragment): pUC18/19 multiple cloning site
   2943..3458    +  CDS            P19_TBSVC: Experimental evidence at protein level: Swiss-Prot protein existence level 1. Acts as a suppressor of RNA-mediated gene silencing, also known as post-transcriptional gene silencing (PTGS), a mechanism of plant viral defense that limits the accumulation of viral RNAs. Binds to short interfering RNAs (siRNAs) with high affinity. Acts as a molecular caliper to specifically select siRNAs based on the length of the duplex region of the RNA (By similarity). From Tomato bushy stunt virus (strain Cherry) (TBSV).
   3531..3707    +  polyA_signal   CaMV poly(A) signal: cauliflower mosaic virus polyadenylation signal
   4210..4551    +  promoter       CaMV 35S promoter: strong constitutive promoter from cauliflower mosaic virus
   4577..4601    +  protein_bind   attB1: mutant version of attB; recombination site for the Gateway® BP reaction BP Clonase™
   4664..5284    +  CDS            ERF1B (fragment): ERF92_ARATH - Also known as ERF092, ERF1. Experimental evidence at protein level: Swiss-Prot protein existence level 1. Acts as a transcriptional activator. Binds to the GCC-box pathogenesis-related promoter element. Involved in the regulation of gene expression during the plant development, and/or mediated by stress factors and by components of stress signal transduction pathways. Seems to be a key integrator of ethylene and jasmonate signals in the regulation of ethylene/jasmonate-dependent defenses. Can mediate resistance to necrotizing fungi (Botrytis cinerea and Plectosphaerella cucumerin
   5334..5358    -  protein_bind   attB2: mutant version of attB; recombination site for the Gateway® BP reaction BP Clonase™
   5387..5476    +  CDS            3xHA: three tandem HA epitope tags
   5510..5762    +  terminator     NOS terminator: nopaline synthase terminator and poly(A) signal
   6191..6443    -  terminator     NOS terminator: nopaline synthase terminator and poly(A) signal
   6467..6895    -  CDS            nos (fragment): DHNO_AGRT7 - Protein inferred from homology: Swiss-Prot protein existence level 3. From Agrobacterium tumefaciens (strain T37).
   6911..7936    -  CDS            HygR: aminoglycoside phosphotransferase from E. coli; aph(4)-Ia; confers resistance to hygromycin
   7946..8290    -  promoter       CaMV 35S promoter: strong constitutive promoter from cauliflower mosaic virus
   7947..7993    -  promoter       minimal CaMV 35S promoter: minimal 35S promoter from cauliflower mosaic virus
   8428..8583    +  CDS            lacZα (fragment) (sequence partly withheld): LacZα fragment of β-galactosidase; lacZ fragment
   8581..8881    +  rep_origin     M13 ori (fragment) (sequence partly withheld): M13 bacteriophage origin of replication; arrow indicates direction of (+) strand synthesis
   8882..9012    +  CDS            lacI (fragment): lac repressor; lacI; The lac repressor binds to the lac operator to inhibit transcription in E. coli. This inhibition can be relieved by adding lactose or isopropyl-β-D-thiogalactopyranoside (IPTG).
   9066..9090    -  misc_feature   LB T-DNA repeat: left border repeat from nopaline C58 T-DNA
  10547..10666   -  CDS            tetR (fragment): TETR1_ECOLX - Experimental evidence at protein level: Swiss-Prot protein existence level 1. TetR is the repressor of the tetracycline resistance element; its N-terminal region forms a helix-turn-helix structure and binds DNA. Binding of tetracycline to TetR reduces the repressor affinity for the tetracycline resistance gene (tetA) promoter operator sites. From Escherichia coli.
  10686..11834   -  CDS            trfA: trans-acting replication protein that binds to and activates oriV
  12133..12927   -  CDS            KanR: aminoglycoside phosphotransferase; aphA-3; confers resistance to kanamycin
  13119..13886   +  mobile_element IS1: prokaryotic transposable element IS1
  13895..14044   -  CDS            satA (fragment): STA_BACSU - Also known as yyaR. Experimental evidence at protein level: Swiss-Prot protein existence level 1. Involved in resistance to streptothricin, a broad-spectrum antibiotic produced by streptomycetes. Detoxifies streptothricin via acetylation of the beta amino group of the first beta-lysyl moiety of streptothricin. From Bacillus subtilis (strain 168).
  14043..14237   -  CDS            satA (fragment): STA_BACSU - Also known as yyaR. Experimental evidence at protein level: Swiss-Prot protein existence level 1. Involved in resistance to streptothricin, a broad-spectrum antibiotic produced by streptomycetes. Detoxifies streptothricin via acetylation of the beta amino group of the first beta-lysyl moiety of streptothricin. From Bacillus subtilis (strain 168).
  14240..14515   -  CDS            klaC (fragment): KLAC_ECOLX - Also known as telB. Protein predicted: Swiss-Prot protein existence level 4. Belongs to the kla operon, which is associated with cryptic tellurite resistance, and IncW plasmid fertility inhibition. From Escherichia coli.
  14579..15210   -  rep_origin     oriV: incP origin of replication
