[The description below was written by a language model from this plasmid's Addgene catalogue record and pLannotate feature annotations shown in this document.]
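Description:
pGWB14-LYX009 is a plant expression binary vector built on the pGWB14 backbone, designed for Agrobacterium-mediated transient or stable expression of a Nicotiana benthamiana transcription factor (gene model Niben101Scf02063g05001.1). The backbone is a low-copy, broad-host-range IncP-type replicon. The annotated sequence shows oriV with its trans-acting replication protein trfA, allowing maintenance in both E. coli and Agrobacterium, plus oriT and traJ for conjugal mobilisation. Bacterial selection is by kanamycin (KanR). Remnants of tetracycline resistance genes, an IS1 element and other backbone fragments are also detected but are not recorded as functional markers.

Between the nopaline-type right and left T-DNA border repeats, the feature table shows three plant expression units. The main cassette places the transcription factor coding sequence under the constitutive CaMV 35S promoter, flanked by attB1 and attB2 Gateway sites. It is followed by a 3xHA epitope tag and the NOS terminator, giving the C-terminal HA fusion described in the catalogue entry. The record lists Gibson cloning as the assembly method. The annotation tool matched the insert to Arabidopsis ERF1B, which suggests it is an ERF-family, GCC-box-binding type factor, although the record itself does not name the family. A second 35S-driven cassette encodes the tomato bushy stunt virus P19 silencing suppressor with a CaMV poly(A) signal, which would be expected to boost transgene expression in agroinfiltrated leaves. It is not mentioned in the catalogue fields. The third unit, 35S-driven HygR with a NOS terminator, provides hygromycin selection of stable transformants. The HA tag allows antibody-based detection or immunoprecipitation of the expressed factor.
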