Addgene plasmid #126227: pGWB14-LYX009
Purpose: With a Nicotiana benthamiana transcription factor in PGWB14 backbone, for Agrobacterium mediated transient or stable expression corresponding transcription factor fused with a C-terminal HA tag.
Depositing lab: Silin Zhong. Depositing organization: Chinese University of Hong Kong.
Backbone
  Vector backbone: pGWB14
  Vector type: Plant Expression
  Selectable markers: Hygromycin
Growth in bacteria
  Bacterial resistance: Kanamycin, 50 μg/mL
  Growth temperature: 37°C
  Growth strain: DH5alpha
  Copy number: Low Copy
Gene/Insert
  Gene/Insert name: Niben101Scf02063g05001.1
  Species: Nicotiana benthamiana
  Promoter: CaMV 35S
  Tag / fusion protein: HA (C terminal on insert)
  Cloning method: Gibson Cloning
Terms and licenses: Academic/Nonprofit Terms; Industry Terms: Not Available to Industry
How to cite: pGWB14-LYX009 was a gift from Silin Zhong (Addgene plasmid # 126227 ; http://n2t.net/addgene:126227 ; RRID:Addgene_126227)
