>Addgene plasmid #126227 | pGWB14-LYX009 | depositor partial sequence | sequence record 241501 | Niben101Scf02063g05001.1
ATGGATTCTTCTTGTTCTTCTCATTTTTTCTATCCTATGAATTCTGATCTTTCTTCTGATTCTTCTTGGG
AATGGTCCACTTTAAACTCAACTAATTCTCTTCCTTTTAACCTTAACGATTCCGAAGAAATGCTTCTTTT
TGGTGTTCTTACTAACGCAGCTCAAGAAACAACGTCGGAAACAGTTACCTCGTACCATGTTAAGGAAGAG
GAAGTTAGTTCAAAATCTAAGGTTGTAAAAGAAATTGAAGAAAAACCGGCCAAGGAGAAGTCGTTTCGCG
GCGTTAGAAGGCGGCCGTGGGGAAAATTCGCGGCGGAGATAAGGGATTCTACTAGGAATGGTGTTAGGGT
ATGGTTAGGGACATTTGATAGTCCAGAGGCAGCTGCTTTAGCGTATGATCAAGCCGCTTTTTCAATACGG
GGTACATCAGCAATCTTGAATTTTCCTGTGGAAACAGTTCAAGAATCGCTACGTGACATGAAATGCCACG
TGGATGAAGACGGTTCTCCTGTAGTGGCGCTGAAGAAGCGCCACTCAATGAGGAAGAGGAGCTTGAATTC
CAAGAACAACAGTAATAGTAAAGTTGTGAGGGAAGTAAAAATGGAGAATGTAAATGTTGTAGTATTTGAA
GATTTGGGGGCTGATTATTTGGAACAACTTTTGAGTAGTAGTTCAAGTGATCAAAGTAGTTGTAATGAAG
CTTTTCTACCATGG
